>Addgene plasmid #207058 | ClhN-p1k-Snf7-4V5-APEX2-URA | addgene full sequence | sequence record 498330 | Addgene NGS Result
GAACGCGGCCGCCAGCTGAAGCTTCGTACGCTGCAGGTCGTGGGATTCCTGGATGCGTTGATTATTGGGT
TTCTCCCCACAGCTGTACATTGACGATGCTCTTTATTGATATCGCCTAAAAGTTCAACAAACGCCACTGG
AAATTGCCGCCGTTGTCACCACAACGTGATAAGTGATGGTGTGCTTTTTGCACATCTAGTGAAGAAACGG
GCAATTAGGATCTAGGACCAGTAACACTTGCCCCGCAAATATTATAACATGGGCCTTATGATTGCTCGGT
TTGTTACATCTAACATCCTAAGAAGTGAGTGGCATGAATACGTAGCTATATGTAGATTGAAAATTGATGA
GTCGAGTCATCACCTTCCTCTAAACGGGGGATAAATTTTGGCGGTATTTTCCCTAATTTTATTCTTCGTT
ATGTCAGCCATGTGAGACTAATTAATTCAAGTTTTGACTTACAATTGCGGCTTCGTCGGAAATCAGTATT
ACGTATAAACTGTGTACCATAAAATTGGCGTACTCGGTATTGTTTATACTAAGCCGGCCATTCTAGTGAT
TTCGCCTCTATAAATGGTTGTTATTCGAGTATAATATTTCAACCGCATCAAAGAAAGAGGTAGATAGCTT
GCGTTCAACACCGTTCTTTTCTTTCCCCCTTAATTTAGCGCTTGGCGGTTATGCTATGGTGACAGTTAAC
TTTTTTAATTATAGGATGACTTGTCATATTGTTATATGCCGCATACTTATGTAAAGTAGTTATTGAGGTG
GGGGTGAGCAGAGTAACGACAACGATGGAGTTCCGTAACTAACCAATGCTTAATGTTGGTAAGTAATAGC
AAATATATATACTACATAGCTTTTGTTATATGCATCATTTTATACGATTCATGTTCGACCCTTTTGATAA
AAGATGGGATTTTTAAATAAGTCGGTGGGTGATTTCGAATCATGAATAGTTGGCAGAGCAGGGGAAGTAC
GAGCTTCTAAAGGGTAAGATATTGTATTTCGGACGGAAGCAGCAGAAACATAACAGTATTGATAAATAAG
GCATGTGGTCATCACTTTTTGGTTGGACATCAAGTAATGCCAAGAATAAAGAGTCACCAACAAAGGCCAT
AGTGCGGTTGAGGGAGCATATCAACCTTCTATCCAAAAAGCAATCGCATTTACGTACTCAAATTACAAAT
CAAGAGAATGAAGCTAGAATCTTTTTGACGAAGGGCAATAAAGTAATGGCGAAGAATGCACTTAAAAAGA
AGAAGACAATCGAACAACTTTTAAGTAAGGTAGAAGGCACAATGGAGTCTATGGAACAGCAGCTATTCTC
TATAGAAAGTGCAAACTTAAATCTAGAGACAATGAGGGCTATGCAGGAAGGTGCTAAGGCAATGAAAACT
ATTCACAGTGGCCTTGACATAGATAAAGTGGATGAAACTATGGACGAGATAAGGGAGCAAGTCGAATTAG
GAGATGAAATAAGCGACGCTATATCCAGGCCTTTAATTACTGGGGCAAACGAGGTGGATGAAGATGAGCT
GGACGAGGAATTGGACATGCTGGCTCAAGAAAATGCTAACCAAGAAACGTCCAAGATCGTTAATAATAAT
GTTAATGCGGCGCCTATCTCAGAGAACAAAGTCTCACTACCTAGTGTTCCAAGTAATAAAATTAAACAAA
GTGAGAACTCTGTGAAGGACGGGGAAGAGGAAGAGGATGAAGAAGATGAAGATGAAAAAGCATTAAGAGA
ACTACAAGCAGAAATGGGGCTTTTAATTAACATCGCTAGCGGTAAACCAATTCCAAATCCATTGTTGGGT
TTGGATTCTACTCCTAGCGGTAAACCAATTCCAAATCCATTGTTGGGTTTGGATTCTACTCCTAGCGGTA
AACCAATTCCAAATCCATTGTTGGGTTTGGATTCTACTCCTAGCGGTAAACCAATTCCAAATCCATTGTT
GGGTTTGGATTCTACTCCTAGGGGAAAGTCTTACCCAACTGTGAGTGCTGATTACCAGGACGCCGTTGAG
AAGGCGAAGAAGAAGCTCAGAGGCTTCATCGCTGAGAAGAGATGCGCTCCTCTAATGCTCCGTTTGGCAT
TCCACTCTGCTGGAACCTTTGACAAGGGCACGAAGACCGGTGGACCCTTCGGAACCATCAAGCACCCTGC
CGAACTGGCTCACAGCGCTAACAACGGTCTTGACATCGCTGTTAGGCTTTTGGAGCCACTCAAGGCGGAG
TTCCCTATTTTGAGCTACGCCGATTTCTACCAGTTGGCTGGCGTTGTTGCCGTTGAGGTCACGGGTGGAC
CTAAGGTTCCATTCCACCCTGGAAGAGAGGACAAGCCTGAGCCACCACCAGAGGGTCGCTTGCCCGATCC
CACTAAGGGTTCTGACCATTTGAGAGATGTGTTTGGCAAAGCTATGGGGCTTACTGACCAAGATATCGTT
GCTCTATCTGGGGGTCACACTATTGGAGCTGCACACAAGGAGCGTTCTGGATTTGAGGGTCCCTGGACCT
CTAATCCTCTTATTTTCGACAACTCATACTTCACGGAGTTGTTGAGTGGTGAGAAGGAAGGTCTCCTTCA
GCTACCTTCTGACAAGGCTCTTTTGTCTGACCCTGTATTCCGCCCTCTCGTTGACAAATATGCAGCGGAC
GAAGATGCCTTCTTTGCTGATTACGCTGAGGCTCACCAAAAGCTTTCCGAGCTTGGGTTTGCTGATGCCC
TGCAGCTGCCTCCCCTGGAGCGCCTGACCCTGGACGCTCAGTGCAGATCTTGAGGCGCGCCACTTCTAAA
TAAGCGAATTTCTTATGATTTATGATTTTTATTATTAAATAAGTTATAAAAAAAATAAGTGTATACAAAT
TTTAAAGTGACTCTTAGGTTTTAAAACGAAAATTCTTATTCTTGAGTAACTCTTTCCTGTAGGTCAGGTT
GCTTTCTCAGGTATAGTATGAGGTCGCTCTTATTGACCACACCTCTACCGGCAGATCCGCTAGGGATAAC
AGGGTAATATCTGCAGGTCGACAACCCTTAATATAACTTCGTATAATGTATGCTATACGAAGTTATTAGG
TCTAGAGATCCCAATACAACAGATCACGTGATCTTTTTGTAAGATGAAGTTGAAGTAGTGTTGCACCGTG
CCAATGCAGGTGGCTATTAGATTAAATATGTGATTTGTTCTATTAAGTTTCCTGTATAATTAATGGGGAG
CGCTGATTCTCTTTTGGTACGCTTCCCATCCAGCATTTCTGTATCTTTCACCTTCAACCTTAGGATCTCT
ACCCTTGGCGAAAAGTCCTCTGCCAACAATGATGATATCTGATCCACCACTTACAACTTCGTCGACGGTT
CTGTACTGCTGACCCAATGCATCGCCTTTGTCGTCTAAACCTACACCTGGGGTCATGATTAGCCAATCAA
ACCCTTCTTCTCTTCCTCCCATATCGTTCTGAGCAATGAACCCAATAACGAAATCTTTATCACTCTTTGC
AATATCAACGGTACCCTTAGTATATTCACCGTGTGCTAGAGAACCCTTGGAAGACAATTCAGCAAGCATC
AATAATCCCCTTGGTTCTTTGGTGACCTCTTGCGCACCTTGTTTCAAGCCAGCAACAATACCAGCACCAG
TAACCCCGTGGGCGTTGGTGATATCAGACCATTCTGCGATACGGTAAACGCCCGATGTATATTGTAATTT
GACTGTGTTACCGATATCGGCGAATTTTCTGTCCTCAAATATCAAGAACTTGTATTTCTCTGCCAATGCT
TTCAATGGAACGACAGTACCCTCATAACTGAAATCATCCAAGATATCAACGTGTGTTTTCAAAAGGCAAA
TGTATGGACCCAACGTTTCAACAAGTTTCAATAGCTCATCAGTCGAACGAACGTCAAGAGAAGCACACAA
ATTGGTCTTCTTTTCATCCATTAAACGTAAAAGTTTCGATGCAACCGGACTTGCATGAGTCTCAGCTCTA
CTGGTATATGATTTTGTGGACATGGTGCAACTAATTGACGGGAGTGTATTGACGCTGGCGTACTGGCTTT
CACAAAATGGCCCAATCACAACCACATCTTAGATAGTTGAAATGACTTTAGATAACATCAATTGAGATGA
GCTTAATCATGTCAAAGCTAAAAGTGTCACCATGAACGACAATTCTTAAGCAAATCACGTGATATAGATC
CACGAATAACCACCATTTGATGCTCGAGGCAAGTAATGTGTGTAAAAAAATGCGTTACCACCATCCAATG
CAGACCGATCTTCTACCCAGAATCACATATATTTATGTACCGAGTACCTTTTTTCTATCTTCCAATTGCT
TCTCCCATATGATTGTCTCCGTAAGCTCGAAATTTCTAAGTTGGATTTTAATCTTCACGCAGGATGACAG
TTCGATGAGCTTCTGAGGAGTGTTTAGAACATAATCATTTATCCATGGTCTATCTCTTCTTGTCGCTTTT
TCTCCTCGATAGAACCTAAATAAAACGAGCTCTCGAGAACCCTTAATATAACTTCGTATAATGTATGCTA
TACGAAGTTATTAGGTGATATCAGATCCACTAGTGGCCTATGCGGCCGCGGATCTGCCGGTCTCCCTATA
GTGAGTCGTATTAATTTCGATAAGCCAGGTTAACCTGCATTAATGAATCGGCCAACGCGCGGGGAGAGGC
GGTTTGCGTATTGGGCGCTCTTCCGCTTCCTCGCTCACTGACTCGCTGCGCTCGGTCGTTCGGCTGCGGC
GAGCGGTATCAGCTCACTCAAAGGCGGTAATACGGTTATCCACAGAATCAGGGGATAACGCAGGAAAGAA
CATGTGAGCAAAAGGCCAGCAAAAGGCCAGGAACCGTAAAAAGGCCGCGTTGCTGGCGTTTTTCCATAGG
CTCCGCCCCCCTGACGAGCATCACAAAAATCGACGCTCAAGTCAGAGGTGGCGAAACCCGACAGGACTAT
AAAGATACCAGGCGTTTCCCCCTGGAAGCTCCCTCGTGCGCTCTCCTGTTCCGACCCTGCCGCTTACCGG
ATACCTGTCCGCCTTTCTCCCTTCGGGAAGCGTGGCGCTTTCTCATAGCTCACGCTGTAGGTATCTCAGT
TCGGTGTAGGTCGTTCGCTCCAAGCTGGGCTGTGTGCACGAACCCCCCGTTCAGCCCGACCGCTGCGCCT
TATCCGGTAACTATCGTCTTGAGTCCAACCCGGTAAGACACGACTTATCGCCACTGGCAGCAGCCACTGG
TAACAGGATTAGCAGAGCGAGGTATGTAGGCGGTGCTACAGAGTTCTTGAAGTGGTGGCCTAACTACGGC
TACACTAGAAGAACAGTATTTGGTATCTGCGCTCTGCTGAAGCCAGTTACCTTCGGAAAAAGAGTTGGTA
GCTCTTGATCCGGCAAACAAACCACCGCTGGTAGCGGTGGTTTTTTTGTTTGCAAGCAGCAGATTACGCG
CAGAAAAAAAGGATCTCAAGAAGATCCTTTGATCTTTTCTACGGGGTCTGACGCTCAGTGGAACGAAAAC
TCACGTTAAGGGATTTTGGTCATGAGATTATCAAAAAGGATCTTCACCTAGATCCTTTTAAATTAAAAAT
GAAGTTTTAAATCAATCTAAAGTATATATGAGTAAACTTGGTCTGACAGTTACCAATGCTTAATCAGTGA
GGCACCTATCTCAGCGATCTGTCTATTTCGTTCATCCATAGTTGCCTGACTCCCCGTCGTGTAGATAACT
ACGATACGGGAGGGCTTACCATCTGGCCCCAGTGCTGCAATGATACCGCGAGACCCACGCTCACCGGCTC
CAGATTTATCAGCAATAAACCAGCCAGCCGGAAGGGCCGAGCGCAGAAGTGGTCCTGCAACTTTATCCGC
CTCCATCCAGTCTATTAATTGTTGCCGGGAAGCTAGAGTAAGTAGTTCGCCAGTTAATAGTTTGCGCAAC
GTTGTTGCCATTGCTACAGGCATCGTGGTGTCACGCTCGTCGTTTGGTATGGCTTCATTCAGCTCCGGTT
CCCAACGATCAAGGCGAGTTACATGATCCCCCATGTTGTGCAAAAAAGCGGTTAGCTCCTTCGGTCCTCC
GATCGTTGTCAGAAGTAAGTTGGCCGCAGTGTTATCACTCATGGTTATGGCAGCACTGCATAATTCTCTT
ACTGTCATGCCATCCGTAAGATGCTTTTCTGTGACTGGTGAGTACTCAACCAAGTCATTCTGAGAATAGT
GTATGCGGCGACCGAGTTGCTCTTGCCCGGCGTCAATACGGGATAATACCGCGCCACATAGCAGAACTTT
AAAAGTGCTCATCATTGGAAAACGTTCTTCGGGGCGAAAACTCTCAAGGATCTTACCGCTGTTGAGATCC
AGTTCGATGTAACCCACTCGTGCACCCAACTGATCTTCAGCATCTTTTACTTTCACCAGCGTTTCTGGGT
GAGCAAAAACAGGAAGGCAAAATGCCGCAAAAAAGGGAATAAGGGCGACACGGAAATGTTGAATACTCAT
ACTCTTCCTTTTTCAATATTATTGAAGCATTTATCAGGGTTATTGTCTCATGAGCGGATACATATTTGAA
TGTATTTAGAAAAATAAACAAATAGGGGTTCCGCGCACATTTCCCCGAAAAGTGCCACCTGACGTCTAAG
AAACCATTATTATCATGACATTAACCTATAAAAATAGGCGTATCACGAGGCCCTTTCGTCTCGCGCGTTT
CGGTGATGACGGTGAAAACCTCTGACACATGCAGCTCCCGGAGACGGTCACAGCTTGTCTGTAAGCGGAT
GCCGGGAGCAGACAAGCCCGTCAGGGCGCGTCAGCGGGTGTTGGCGGGTGTCGGGGCTGGCTTAACTATG
CGGCATCAGAGCAGATTGTACTGAGAGTGCACCATATGGACATATTGTCGTTAGAACGCGGCTACAATTA
ATACATAACCTTATGTATCATACACATACGATTTAGGTGACACTATA
Features (pLannotate 1.2.2; 15 found; start..end, strand, type, name):
   1053..1772    +  CDS            SNF7: SNF7_YEAST - Also known as DID1 From Saccharomyces cerevisiae (strain ATCC 204508 / S288c) (Baker's yeast).
   1982..2729    +  CDS            APEX2 (fragment): soybean ascorbate peroxidase, engineered to serve as a monomeric tag for electron microscopy and live-cell proteomics (Lam et al., 2015) more active than the original APEX due to the A134P mutation
   2736..2762    +  CDS            NES: nuclear export signal from the HIV Rev protein (Fischer et al., 1995)
   2804..2991    +  terminator     ADH1 terminator: S. cerevisiae ADH1; transcription terminator for the S. cerevisiae alcohol dehydrogenase 1 (ADH1) gene
   3043..3076    -  protein_bind   loxP: Cre-mediated recombination occurs in the 8-bp core sequence (GCATACAT). Cre recombinase
   3228..4013    -  CDS            URA3: PYRF_YEAST - Experimental evidence at protein level: Swiss-Prot protein existence level 1. From Saccharomyces cerevisiae (strain ATCC 204508 / S288c) (Baker's yeast).
   4528..4561    -  protein_bind   loxP: Cre-mediated recombination occurs in the 8-bp core sequence (GCATACAT). Cre recombinase
   4615..4633    -  promoter       T7 promoter: promoter for bacteriophage T7 RNA polymerase
   4655..4708    -  CDS            lacI (fragment): lac repressor; lacI; The lac repressor binds to the lac operator to inhibit transcription in E. coli. This inhibition can be relieved by adding lactose or isopropyl-β-D-thiogalactopyranoside (IPTG).
   4891..5479    -  rep_origin     ori: high-copy-number ColE1/pMB1/pBR322/pUC origin of replication
   5650..6510    -  CDS            AmpR: β-lactamase; bla; confers resistance to ampicillin, carbenicillin, and related antibiotics
   6511..6615    -  promoter       AmpR promoter: bla
   6710..6745    +  CDS            rop (fragment): Rop protein, which maintains plasmids at low copy number; rop
   6847..6898    +  misc_feature   bom (fragment): basis of mobility region from pBR322
   6961..2       +  promoter       SP6 promoter (across the origin): promoter for bacteriophage SP6 RNA polymerase
