[The description below was written by a language model from this plasmid's Addgene catalogue record and pLannotate feature annotations shown in this document.]
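Description:
ClhN-p1k-Snf7-4V5-APEX2-URA is a 6,977 nt yeast expression plasmid built on the ClhN-URA backbone. It is propagated in E. coli through a high-copy ColE1/pUC-type origin with ampicillin selection (AmpR under its own bla promoter). Selection in Saccharomyces cerevisiae relies on a URA3 auxotrophic marker, which is flanked by two loxP sites so that Cre recombinase could remove it. The annotated feature table shows no yeast replication origin or centromere (no 2μ or CEN/ARS). This would be consistent with a design meant for chromosomal integration, although the record does not state how the plasmid is maintained in yeast. Small remnants of lacI, rop and bom, together with T7 and SP6 promoters flanking the cloning region, are leftovers of the parental cloning vectors.

The payload is the S. cerevisiae SNF7 coding sequence (also known as DID1), an ESCRT-III subunit. It is driven by its native promoter (pSNF7), which presumably lies in the unannotated region of about 1 kb upstream of the ORF, as the "p1k" in the name hints. Snf7 is fused at its C terminus to a 4xV5 epitope tag; this tag is not annotated but fits the gap between SNF7 and the next feature. APEX2 follows, the engineered soybean ascorbate peroxidase that generates electron-dense contrast for electron microscopy. A short HIV Rev nuclear export signal is annotated after APEX2, and the ADH1 terminator ends the transcript. The construct was made as a candidate APEX2-based organelle marker for electron microscopy in budding yeast. The depositor notes that it expresses the fusion but gives insufficient signal for EM, so it serves mainly as a documented negative result.
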