Addgene plasmid #207058: ClhN-p1k-Snf7-4V5-APEX2-URA
Purpose: Expressing Snf7-4V5-APEX2. Insufficient signal for EM.
Depositing lab: Zhiping Xie. Depositing organization: Shanghai Jiao Tong University. Publication: A Validated Set of Ascorbate Peroxidase-Based Organelle Markers for Electron Microscopy of Saccharomyces cerevisiae. Li H, He CW, Zhu J, Xie Z. mSphere. 2022 Aug 31;7(4):e0010722. doi: 10.1128/msphere.00107-22. Epub 2022 Jun 21. PubMed 35727034.
Backbone
  Vector backbone: ClhN-URA
  Vector type: Yeast Expression
Growth in bacteria
  Bacterial resistance: Ampicillin, 100 μg/mL
  Growth temperature: 37°C
  Growth strain: DH5alpha
  Copy number: High Copy
Gene/Insert
  Gene/Insert name: Snf7
  Species: S. cerevisiae (budding yeast)
  Promoter: pSNF7
  Tag / fusion protein: 4xV5-APEX2 (C terminal on insert)
  Cloning method: Gibson Cloning
Terms and licenses: Academic/Nonprofit Terms; Industry Terms: Not Available to Industry
How to cite: ClhN-p1k-Snf7-4V5-APEX2-URA was a gift from Zhiping Xie (Addgene plasmid # 207058 ; http://n2t.net/addgene:207058 ; RRID:Addgene_207058)
